Addgene plasmid #242597: pCAGEN-FastFUCCI-IRES-myr-mTagBFP (JDW 1502)
Purpose: A CAGGS driven expression vector containing FastFUCCI to label cell cycle state followed by an IRES and a membrane targeted mTagBFP2
Depositing lab: Joshua Wythe. Depositing organization: University of Virginia. Publication: MultiSite Assembly of Gateway Induced Clones (MAGIC): a flexible cloning toolbox for use in vertebrate model systems. Gillespie WB 3rd, Zhang Y, Ruiz OE, Cerda J 3rd, Ortiz-Guzman J, Sherman M, Turner WD, Largoza G, Mosser LE, Fujimoto E, Chien CB, Kwan KM, Arenkiel BR, Devine WP, Wythe JD. Development. 2025 Nov 15;152(22):dev204308. doi: 10.1242/dev.204308. Epub 2025 Nov 13. PubMed 41230856.
Backbone
  Vector backbone: pCAGEN-DV-IRES-myr-BFP
  Vector type: Mammalian Expression
Growth in bacteria
  Bacterial resistance: Ampicillin, 100 μg/mL
  Growth temperature: 37°C
  Growth strain: NEB Stable
  Copy number: High Copy
Gene/Insert
  Gene/Insert name: mKO2-hCDT1(30-120) T2A mAG-hGEM(1-110)
  Species: Synthetic
  Promoter: CAGGS
  Cloning method: Gateway Cloning
Terms and licenses: Academic/Nonprofit Terms; Industry Terms: Not Available to Industry
Depositor comments: Please visit https://doi.org/10.1101/2024.07.13.603267 for bioRxiv preprint.
How to cite: pCAGEN-FastFUCCI-IRES-myr-mTagBFP (JDW 1502) was a gift from Joshua Wythe (Addgene plasmid # 242597 ; http://n2t.net/addgene:242597 ; RRID:Addgene_242597)
