[The description below was written by a language model from this plasmid's Addgene catalogue record and pLannotate feature annotations shown in this document.]
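Description:
pCAGEN-FastFUCCI-IRES-myr-mTagBFP (JDW 1502) is an 8.4 kb mammalian expression plasmid built by Gateway recombination into the pCAGEN-DV-IRES-myr-BFP destination backbone. It is maintained in E. coli through a high-copy ColE1/pUC-type origin and selected with ampicillin via the β-lactamase gene. The backbone also carries an SV40 origin of replication with an adjacent SV40 poly(A) signal, plus remnants of lac regulatory sequence that have no evident role in the payload.

Expression is driven by the CAGGS promoter, annotated here as the CMV immediate-early enhancer, chicken β-actin promoter and chimeric β-actin/β-globin intron, which gives strong, broadly active transcription in vertebrate cells. Between the attB1 and attB2 sites left by recombination sits the FastFUCCI cassette: mKO2 fused to the human Cdt1 (30-120) degron, followed according to the record by a T2A peptide (not separately annotated in the feature table), then mAzamiGreen fused to the human Geminin (1-110) degron. Because the two degrons are destroyed at opposite phases of the cell cycle, orange fluorescence accumulates in G1 and green in S/G2/M, and the 2A linkage yields both sensors from a single open reading frame. Downstream, an EMCV IRES permits translation of a second cistron from the same transcript, a blue fluorescent protein (mTagBFP2 per the record) carrying a short N-terminal membrane-targeting sequence. The name calls this sequence "myr", while the annotation matches it to a GAP43 fragment. The transcript ends at a rabbit β-globin poly(A) signal.

The construct is intended for labelling cell cycle state in transfected cells while outlining their membranes in blue.
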