Features (pLannotate 1.2.2; 27 found; start..end, strand, type, name):
    909..1497    +  rep_origin     ori: high-copy-number ColE1/pMB1/pBR322/pUC origin of replication
   1680..1734    +  CDS            lacI (fragment): lac repressor; lacI; The lac repressor binds to the lac operator to inhibit transcription in E. coli. This inhibition can be relieved by adding lactose or isopropyl-β-D-thiogalactopyranoside (IPTG).
   1736..1870    -  polyA_signal   SV40 poly(A) signal: SV40 polyadenylation signal
   1890..2025    -  rep_origin     SV40 ori: SV40 origin of replication
   2049..2071    -  promoter       SV40 promoter (fragment): SV40 enhancer and early promoter
   2078..2117    +  CDS            lacI (fragment): lac repressor; lacI; The lac repressor binds to the lac operator to inhibit transcription in E. coli. This inhibition can be relieved by adding lactose or isopropyl-β-D-thiogalactopyranoside (IPTG).
   2130..2151    +  protein_bind   CAP binding site: CAP binding activates transcription in the presence of cAMP. E. coli catabolite activator protein
   2166..2196    +  promoter       lac promoter: promoter for the E. coli lac operon
   2204..2220    +  protein_bind   lac operator: The lac repressor binds to the lac operator to inhibit transcription in E. coli. This inhibition can be relieved by adding lactose or isopropyl-β-D-thiogalactopyranoside (IPTG). lac repressor encoded by lacI
   2605..2660    -  polyA_signal   β-globin poly(A) signal: rabbit β-globin polyadenylation signal (Gil and Proudfoot, 1987)
   2731..2802    -  CDS            HBB (fragment): HBB_PONPY - Experimental evidence at transcript level: Swiss-Prot protein existence level 2. Involved in oxygen transport from the lung to the various peripheral tissues. From Pongo pygmaeus (Bornean orangutan).
   2811..3512    -  CDS            TagBFP: monomeric blue fluorescent protein mammalian codon-optimized
   3513..3572    -  CDS            gap43 (fragment): NEUM_XENLA - Experimental evidence at transcript level: Swiss-Prot protein existence level 2. This protein is associated with nerve growth. It is a major component of the motile 'growth cones' that form the tips of elongating axons. Plays a role in axonal and dendritic filopodia induction (By similarity). From Xenopus laevis (African clawed frog).
   3586..4048    -  misc_feature   IRES: internal ribosome entry site (IRES) of the encephalomyocarditis virus (EMCV)
   4171..4188    +  promoter       SP6 promoter (fragment): promoter for bacteriophage SP6 RNA polymerase
   4197..4221    +  protein_bind   attB2: mutant version of attB; recombination site for the Gateway® BP reaction BP Clonase™
   4251..4580    -  CDS            Gem1 (1-110): degron consisting of residues 1-110 of human Geminin (Zielke and Edgar, 2015)
   4611..5282    -  CDS            mAzamiGreen: mAzamiGreen is a basic (constitutively fluorescent) green fluorescent protein published in 2003, derived from Galaxea fascicularis. It has high acid sensitivity.
   5355..5627    -  CDS            Cdt1 (30-120): degron consisting of residues 30-120 of human Cdt1 (Zielke and Edgar, 2015)
   5682..6332    -  CDS            mKO2: mKO2 is a basic (constitutively fluorescent) orange fluorescent protein published in 2008, derived from Verrillofungia concinna. It has moderate acid sensitivity.
   6374..6398    -  protein_bind   attB1: mutant version of attB; recombination site for the Gateway® BP reaction BP Clonase™
   6412..6468    -  CDS            HBB (fragment): HBB_LEPEU - Experimental evidence at protein level: Swiss-Prot protein existence level 1. Involved in oxygen transport from the lung to the various peripheral tissues. From Lepus europaeus (European hare).
   6466..7482    -  intron         chimeric intron: chimera between introns from chicken β-actin and rabbit β-globin
   7483..7757    -  promoter       chicken β-actin promoter: No description available
   7759..8138    -  enhancer       CMV enhancer: human cytomegalovirus immediate early enhancer
   8169..8273    +  promoter       AmpR promoter: bla
   8274..738     +  CDS            AmpR (across the origin): β-lactamase; bla; confers resistance to ampicillin, carbenicillin, and related antibiotics
>Addgene plasmid #242597 | pCAGEN-FastFUCCI-IRES-myr-mTagBFP (JDW 1502) | addgene full sequence | sequence record 495379 | Addgene NGS Result
GTGGGTTACATCGAACTGGATCTCAACAGCGGTAAGATCCTTGAGAGTTTTCGCCCCGAAGAACGTTTTC
CAATGATGAGCACTTTTAAAGTTCTGCTATGTGGCGCGGTATTATCCCGTATTGACGCCGGGCAAGAGCA
ACTCGGTCGCCGCATACACTATTCTCAGAATGACTTGGTTGAGTACTCACCAGTCACAGAAAAGCATCTT
ACGGATGGCATGACAGTAAGAGAATTATGCAGTGCTGCCATAACCATGAGTGATAACACTGCGGCCAACT
TACTTCTGACAACGATCGGAGGACCGAAGGAGCTAACCGCTTTTTTGCACAACATGGGGGATCATGTAAC
TCGCCTTGATCGTTGGGAACCGGAGCTGAATGAAGCCATACCAAACGACGAGCGTGACACCACGATGCCT
GTAGCAATGGCAACAACGTTGCGCAAACTATTAACTGGCGAACTACTTACTCTAGCTTCCCGGCAACAAT
TAATAGACTGGATGGAGGCGGATAAAGTTGCAGGACCACTTCTGCGCTCGGCCCTTCCGGCTGGCTGGTT
TATTGCTGATAAATCTGGAGCCGGTGAGCGTGGGTCTCGCGGTATCATTGCAGCACTGGGGCCAGATGGT
AAGCCCTCCCGTATCGTAGTTATCTACACGACGGGGAGTCAGGCAACTATGGATGAACGAAATAGACAGA
TCGCTGAGATAGGTGCCTCACTGATTAAGCATTGGTAACTGTCAGACCAAGTTTACTCATATATACTTTA
GATTGATTTAAAACTTCATTTTTAATTTAAAAGGATCTAGGTGAAGATCCTTTTTGATAATCTCATGACC
AAAATCCCTTAACGTGAGTTTTCGTTCCACTGAGCGTCAGACCCCGTAGAAAAGATCAAAGGATCTTCTT
GAGATCCTTTTTTTCTGCGCGTAATCTGCTGCTTGCAAACAAAAAAACCACCGCTACCAGCGGTGGTTTG
TTTGCCGGATCAAGAGCTACCAACTCTTTTTCCGAAGGTAACTGGCTTCAGCAGAGCGCAGATACCAAAT
ACTGTTCTTCTAGTGTAGCCGTAGTTAGGCCACCACTTCAAGAACTCTGTAGCACCGCCTACATACCTCG
CTCTGCTAATCCTGTTACCAGTGGCTGCTGCCAGTGGCGATAAGTCGTGTCTTACCGGGTTGGACTCAAG
ACGATAGTTACCGGATAAGGCGCAGCGGTCGGGCTGAACGGGGGGTTCGTGCACACAGCCCAGCTTGGAG
CGAACGACCTACACCGAACTGAGATACCTACAGCGTGAGCTATGAGAAAGCGCCACGCTTCCCGAAGGGA
GAAAGGCGGACAGGTATCCGGTAAGCGGCAGGGTCGGAACAGGAGAGCGCACGAGGGAGCTTCCAGGGGG
AAACGCCTGGTATCTTTATAGTCCTGTCGGGTTTCGCCACCTCTGACTTGAGCGTCGATTTTTGTGATGC
TCGTCAGGGGGGCGGAGCCTATGGAAAAACGCCAGCAACGCGGCCTTTTTACGGTTCCTGGCCTTTTGCT
GGCCTTTTGCTCACATGTTCTTTCCTGCGTTATCCCCTGATTCTGTGGATAACCGTATTACCGCCTTTGA
GTGAGCTGATACCGCTCGCCGCAGCCGAACGACCGAGCGCAGCGAGTCAGTGAGCGAGGAAGCGGAAGAG
CGCCCAATACGCAAACCGCCTCTCCCCGCGCGTTGGCCGATTCATTAATGCAGCGGATCCAGACATGATA
AGATACATTGATGAGTTTGGACAAACCACAACTAGAATGCAGTGAAAAAAATGCTTTATTTGTGAAATTT
GTGATGCTATTGCTTTATTTGTAACCATTATAAGCTGCAATAAACAAGTTAGCTTTTTGCAAAAGCCTAG
GCCTCCAAAAAAGCCTCCTCACTACTTCTGGAATAGCTCAGAGGCCGAGGCGGCCTCGGCCTCTGCATAA
ATAAAAAAAATTAGTCAGCCATGGGGCGGAGAATGGGCGGAACTGGGCGGAGTTAGGGGCGGGATGGGCG
GAGTTAGGGGCGGGACTATGGTTGCTGACTAATTGAGATGCGGATCCGCTGGCACGACAGGTTTCCCGAC
TGGAAAGCGGGCAGTGAGCGCAACGCAATTAATGTGAGTTAGCTCACTCATTAGGCACCCCAGGCTTTAC
ACTTTATGCTTCCGGCTCGTATGTTGTGTGGAATTGTGAGCGGATAACAATTTCACACAGGAAACAGCTA
TGACCATGATTACGCCAAGCTTGGGCTGCAGGTCGAGGGATCTCCATAAGAGAAGAGGGACAGCTATGAC
TGGGAGTAGTCAGGAGAGGAGGAAAAATCTGGCTAGTAAAACATGTAAGGAAAATTTTAGGGATGTTAAA
GAAAAAAATAACACAAAACAAAATATAAAAAAAATCTAACCTCAAGTCAAGGCTTTTCTATGGAATAAGG
AATGGACAGCAGGGGGCTGTTTCATATACTGATGACCTCTTTATAGCCAACCTTTGTTCATGGCAGCCAG
CATATGGGCATATGTTGCCAAACTCTAAACCAAATACTCATTCTGATGTTTTAAATGATTTGCCCTCCCA
TATGTCCTTCCGAGTGAGAGACACAAAAAATTCCAACACACTATTGCAATGAAAATAAATTTCCTTTATT
AGCCAGAAGTCAGATGCTCAAGGGGCTTCATGATGTCCCCATAATTTTTGGCAGAGGGAAAAAGATCTCA
GTGGTATTTGTGAGCCAGGGCATTGGCCACACCAGCCACCACCTTCTGATAGGCAGCCTGCACCTGAGGA
GTGCGGCCGCTTAATTAAGCTTGTGCCCCAGTTTGCTAGGGAGGTCGCAGTATCTGGCCACTGCCACCTC
GTGCTGCTCGACGTAGGTCTCGTTGTTGGCCTCCTTGATTCTTTCCAGTCTGTAGTCCACATAGTAGACG
CCAGGCATCTTGAGGTTCTTAGCGGGTTTCTTGGATCTATATGTGGTCTTGATGTTTGCGATCAGATGGC
TCCCGCCCACGAGCTTCAGGGCCATGTCGTTTCTGCCTTCCAGGCCGCCGTCAGCGGGGTACAGCGTCTC
GGTGAAGGCCTCCCAGCCGAGTGTTTTCTTCTGCATCACAGGGCCGTTGGATGTGAAGTTCACCCCTCTG
ATCTTGACGTTGTAGATGAGGCAGCCGTCCTGGAGGCTGGTGTCCTGGGTAGCGGTCAGCACGCCCCCGT
CTTCGTATGTGGTGACTCTCTCCCATGTGAAGCCCTCAGGGAAGGACTGCTTGAAGAAGTCGGGGATGCC
CTGGGTGTGGTTGATGAAGGTCTTGCTGCCGTAGAGGAAGCTAGTAGCCAGGATGTCGAAGGCGAAGGGG
AGAGGGCCGCCCTCGACCACCTTGATTCTCATGGTCTGGGTGCCCTCGTAGGGCTTGCCTTCGCCCTCGG
ATGTGCACTTGAAGTGATGGTTGTCCACGGTGCCCTCCATGTACAGCTTCATGTGCATGTTCTCCTTAAT
CAGCTCGCTCATGATCTTTTGGTCCTCATCATTCTTTTCAACCTGTTTGGTTCTTCTCATACAGCACAGC
ATGGTTGTGGCCATATTATCATCGTGTTTTTCAAAGGAAAACCACGTCCCCGTGGTTCGGGGGGCCTAGA
CGTTTTTTTAACCTCGACTAAACACATGTAAAGCATGTGCACCGAGGCCCCAGATCAGATCCCATACAAT
GGGGTACCTTCTGGGCATCCTTCAGCCCCTTGTTGAATACGCTTGAGGAGAGCCATTTGACTCTTTCCAC
AACTATCCAACTCACAACGTGGCACTGGGGTTGTGCCGCCTTTGCAGGTGTATCTTATACACGTGGCTTT
TGGCCGCAGAGGCACCTGTCGCCAGGTGGGGGGTTCCGCTGCCTGCAAAGGGTCGCTACAGACGTTGTTT
GTCTTCAAGAAGCTTCCAGAGGAACTGCTTCCTTCACGACATTCAACAGACCTTGCATTCCTTTGGCGAG
AGGGGAAAGACCCCTAGGAATGCTCGTCAAGAAGACAGGGCCAGGTTTCCGGGCCCTCACATTGCCAAAA
GACGGCAATATGGTGGAAAATAACATATAGACAAACGCACACCGGCCTTATTCCAAGCGGCTTCGGCCAG
TAACGTTAGGGGGGGGGGAGGGAGAGGGGGGGGCGGAATTATTTAGGTGACACTATAGGATATCGAACCA
CTTTGTACAAGAAAGCTGGGTTGACTGGCGGCCGCTCAGTCAGATCTCTACAGGGCCTTCCGCCGCTTCT
CGGCCACCTCTTTCCAGTACTGGCTGCTGGGGTTTTCTTTGATCATCAGGTCGAAGCTTTCTTGGGTCAC
GCCGCCCAGGTTCTTGTTCTCGCTGCTCTCGGGCACGATCACGCCTGGGCTAGAGGTGGTGCTGGTCAGG
TGGTCGTTCCGGTGCTTCCGCTTGCTCAGGCCGGCAGACAGCTCATTCTCCCGGCCCACCAGAGATCCGC
TGGCGCTGGGCTGGATCATCTTCAGGGTCCGCCTGGGCACGCTGCTGTTCTTGATGTTCTCTTTGATCTC
TTCCTGCTTCTGCTTCATGCTGGGGTTCATTTCCAGAGGCCGCCAGTGGCTGGGGTAGCCCTTGGCCTGG
CTGGGCAGCATGCTGTACCTGGCCACGGCGTTCTCGTACAGCTTCACTTTGTTGTAGTCCTTGTCGTGCT
TCAGGATCTCGATCCGGTGGTCGATCTTGTGGGCGTCGGGCAGCCGCACTTCTTTCTTGGCCTTGTAGGT
GGTCTTGAAGTCGCATCTGTAGTGTCCGCCGCCTTCCAGCAGCAGCCGCATGTTCACGTCGCCCTTCAGC
ACGCCGTCCTCCACGTACATCTTCTCGGTGCTGGGCTCCCACTTCAGGGTCTTTTTCTGCATCACGGGGC
CGTTGGGGGGGAAGTTGGTGCCGTCGAATCTGATGTCGTAGAAAAAGCAGTCGCCCCTCATGCTGATGTT
GGAGGTGGCGGTGCAGATGCCCTGGTCCTCGTAGGTCATGCTCCGCTCCCAGTGGTAGCCCTCGGGGAAG
GTCTGCTTGAAGTAGTCCTGGATGTCGGCGGGGTACTTGGTGAAGGCCCGGTTGCCGTACTGGAACACGG
TGGTCAGGATGTCGTAGGCGAAGGGCAGAGGGGCGCCTTCGGTCACGTTCAGGTCCAGGATCTGGGTGCC
CTCGTAGGGGTTTCCCTTGCCCTCGCCCTCGATCACGAAGTTGTGGCCGTTCACGGTTCCCCGCATGCAC
AGCTTGATCTTCATCTCGGGCTTGATCACGGACACCATGGATCTGGGGCCGGGGTTCTCCTCCACGTCGC
CGCAGGTCAGCAGGCTGCCCCTGCCCTCGTCGACGATGGTGTCCTGGTCCTGGGCGCTGGTCAGGTGAGG
AGGCTGTCCGGCGGCAGGTGTGCTCTTCTTGATTTTCTGGCCAGGGCTGGGACAGGCAGGGATATCGGGG
GCCTCGGGGGTGCTAGGGCTGGACACCTCATCCACGGACAGCCGGAGCCGTCTGCGGGCAGGGGGCCTGG
CCTGATCTCTGCCAGGGGCGGCAGGAGGTCTGGCTCTCTTTCTGCTGCCGGAGGTGGCGGAGGCAGGGGC
TCTCAGGGCAGGTCTGGCAGGAGAGGGTTCCAGGGGCCTCCAATGGCTAGGGTAGCCGCCGAGGCTAGGC
AGCATGCTGTAGTGGGCCACGGCATCCTCCACCTGCTCGGTGATGTTGCCCTCGGTTTTCCGCACCAGCC
GGTGGCCGATGTAGTGGTCGCCGGGCATTTCCAGGATTTCTTTGGCGGCCTTGTAGGTGGTTTTCATCTG
GCACTTGTGGTTTCCGCCGCCTTCCAGCTTCAGGTACATGGTCACGTCGCCCTTCAGCACGCCGTCGCTG
GCGGTGATCTTCTCGGTGCTGGGCTCCCAGTCCACGCTCTGGTTCTGCATGATGGGGCCGTCGGCGGGGA
AGTTCACGCCGGTGAACTTGCTCTTGTGGTAGAAGGTGTTGCCCCGCAGGCTGATGTGGGCAGACACAGA
GGCGCTGCCGCCATCCTCGAATTCCAGGCTCCGCTCCCAGCTCAGGCCCTCGGGGAAGGCCTGCTTGAAG
TAGTCGGGGATTTCCTCGGGGTACTTGGTGAACACCCGGTGGCCGTAGCAGAACACGTGGGACACCAGGT
CGAAGGCGAAGGGCATGGGTCCGCCCTCGGCCATGGTGACTCTCAGGGTCATTTCCTGGTGGCCCTCGTA
AGGTCTGCCGGTGCCCTCGCCCTCGATGGTGAACTCGTGGCCGTTCACGCTGCCGTCCATGTAGTACCGC
ATCTTCATCTCGGGCTTGATCACGGACACCATGGATCCCAATTCTTAATTAATCACGAGGTACCAGTCAG
ACCAGCCTGCTTTTTTGTACAAACTTGTTTGATATCTCGAGGAATTCTTTGCCAAAATGATGAGACAGCA
CAATAACCAGCACGTTGCCCAGGAGCTGTAGGAAAAAGAAGAAGGCATGAACATGGTTAGCAGAGGCTCT
AGAGCCGCCGGTCACACGCCAGAAGCCGAACCCCGCCCTGCCCCGTCCCCCCCGAAGGCAGCCGTCCCCC
CGCGGACAGCCCCGAGGCTGGAGAGGGAGAAGGGGACGGCGGCGCGGCGACGCACGAAGGCCCTCCCCGC
CCATTTCCTTCCTGCCGGCGCCGCACCGCTTCGCCCCGCGCCCGCTAGAGGGGGTGCGGCGGCGCCTCCC
AGATTTCGGCTCCGCACAGATTTGGGACAAAGGAAGTCCCTGCGCCCTCTCGCACGATTACCATAAAAGG
CAATGGCTGCGGCTCGCCGCGCCTCGACAGCCGCCGGCGCTCCGGGGGCCGCCGCGCCCCTCCCCCGAGC
CCTCCCCGGCCCGAGGCGGCCCCGCCCCGCCCGGCACCCCCACCTGCCGCCACCCCCCGCCCGGCACGGC
GAGCCCCGCGCCACGCCCCGTACGGAGCCCCGCACCCGAAGCCGGGCCGTGCTCAGCAACTCGGGGAGGG
GGGTGCAGGGGGGGTTGCAGCCCGACCGACGCGCCCACACCCCCTGCTCACCCCCCCACGCACACACCCC
GCACGCAGCCTTTGTTCCCCTCGCAGCCCCCCCCGCACCGCGGGGCACCGCCCCCGGCCGCGCTCCCCTC
GCGCACACTGCGGAGCGCACAAAGCCCCGCGCCGCGCCCGCAGCGCTCACAGCCGCCGGGCAGCGCGGAG
CCGCACGCGGCGCTCCCCACGCACACACACACGCACGCACCCCCCGAGCCGCTCCCCCCGCACAAAGGGC
CCTCCCGGAGCCCCTCAAGGCTTTCACGCAGCCACAGAAAAGAAACAAGCCGTCATTAAACCAAGCGCTA
ATTACAGCCCGGAGGAGAAGGGCCGTCCCGCCCGCTCACCTGTGGGAGTAACGCGGTCAGTCAGAGCCGG
GGCGGGCGGCGCGAGGCGGCGGCGGAGCGGGGCACGGGGCGAAGGCAGCGCGCAGCGACTCCCGCCCGCC
GCGCGCTTCGCTTTTTATAGGGCCGCCGCCGCCGCCGCCTCGCCATAAAAGGAAACTTTCGGAGCGCGCC
GCTCTGATTGGCTGCCGCCGCACCTCTCCGCCTCGCCCCGCCCCGCCCCTCGCCCCGCCCCGCCCCGCCT
GGCGCGCGCCCCCCCCCCCCCGCCCCCATCGCTGCACAAAATAATTAAAAAATAAATAAATACAAAATTG
GGGGTGGGGAGGGGGGGGAGATGGGGAGAGTGAAGCAGAACGTGGGGCTCACCTCGACCATGGTAATAGC
GATGACTAATACGTAGATGTACTGCCAAGTAGGAAAGTCCCATAAGGTCATGTACTGGGCATAATGCCAG
GCGGGCCATTTACCGTCATTGACGTCAATAGGGGGCGTACTTGGCATATGATACACTTGATGTACTGCCA
AGTGGGCAGTTTACCGTAAATACTCCACCCATTGACGTCAATGGAAAGTCCCTATTGGCGTTACTATGGG
AACATACGTCATTATTGACGTCAATGGGCGGGGGTCGTTGGGCGGTCAGCCAGGCGGGCCATTTACCGTA
AGTTATGTAACGCGGAACTCCATATATGGGCTATGAACTAATGACCCCGTAATTGATTACTATTAATAAC
TAGTCAATAATCAATGTCGACCCAGGTGGCACTTTTCGGGGAAATGTGCGCGGAACCCCTATTTGTTTAT
TTTTCTAAATACATTCAAATATGTATCCGCTCATGAGACAATAACCCTGATAAATGCTTCAATAATATTG
AAAAAGGAAGAGTATGAGTATTCAACATTTCCGTGTCGCCCTTATTCCCTTTTTTGCGGCATTTTGCCTT
CCTGTTTTTGCTCACCCAGAAACGCTGGTGAAAGTAAAAGATGCTGAAGATCAGTTGGGTGCACGA
